Addgene plasmid #101293: GFP-mROCK1-delta5
Purpose: Mammalian expression of Rock1-GFP for the study of localisation signaling.
Depositing lab: Alpha Yap. Depositing organization: University of Queensland. Publication: Feedback regulation through myosin II confers robustness on RhoA signalling at E-cadherin junctions. Priya R, Gomez GA, Budnar S, Verma S, Cox HL, Hamilton NA, Yap AS. Nat Cell Biol. 2015 Oct;17(10):1282-93. doi: 10.1038/ncb3239. Epub 2015 Sep 14. PubMed 26368311.
Backbone
  Vector backbone: pEGFP-C1
  Vector type: Mammalian Expression
Growth in bacteria
  Bacterial resistance: Kanamycin, 50 μg/mL
  Growth temperature: 37°C
  Growth strain: DH5alpha
  Copy number: High Copy
Gene/Insert
  Gene/Insert name: Rock1
  Species: M. musculus (mouse)
  Mutation: 375-727 aa
  GenBank ID: NM_009071.2
  Entrez Gene: Rock1 (a.k.a. 1110055K06Rik, Rock-I)
  Promoter: CMV
  Cloning method: Restriction Enzyme; 5′ cloning site SacI (unknown if destroyed); 3′ cloning site KpnI (unknown if destroyed)
  Sequencing primers: 5′ EGFP-N
Terms and licenses: Academic/Nonprofit Terms; Industry Terms: Not Available to Industry
How to cite: GFP-mROCK1-delta5 was a gift from Alpha Yap (Addgene plasmid # 101293 ; http://n2t.net/addgene:101293 ; RRID:Addgene_101293)
