[The description below was written by a language model from this plasmid's Addgene catalogue record and pLannotate feature annotations shown in this document.]
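Description:
GFP-mROCK1-delta5 is a mammalian expression plasmid built on the pEGFP-C1 backbone that produces a fragment of mouse Rock1 (Rho-associated coiled-coil kinase 1) fused to the C-terminus of EGFP. The sequenced plasmid is about 5.8 kb. The record lists the insert as residues 375-727, and the annotated Rock1 segment of roughly 1.06 kb is consistent with a fragment of that length rather than the full-length kinase. It was cloned between the SacI and KpnI sites of the multiple cloning site, directly downstream of the EGFP coding sequence. Transcription is driven by the human cytomegalovirus immediate early enhancer and promoter and terminated by the SV40 polyadenylation signal. The catalogue purpose describes the product as "Rock1-GFP", but the feature order and the C1-type backbone place the fluorescent protein at the N-terminus.

The plasmid is propagated in E. coli through a high-copy ColE1/pUC-type origin and also carries an f1 origin for single-stranded DNA production. Selection relies on the Tn5 aminoglycoside phosphotransferase (NeoR/KanR) cassette. A bacterial promoter upstream gives kanamycin resistance in bacteria, while the SV40 early promoter and HSV TK polyadenylation signal allow G418 selection of transfected mammalian cells. The short large T antigen, ble and bGH poly(A) fragments are most likely residual backbone sequence or partial annotation matches, not functional elements.

The construct is intended for studying the localisation and signalling of Rock1 in mammalian cells. The "delta5" name suggests it belongs to a series of truncation constructs, though the record does not describe the other members. The associated work concerns RhoA signalling and myosin II feedback at E-cadherin junctions.
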