Features (pLannotate 1.2.2; 16 found; start..end, strand, type, name):
     62..365     +  enhancer       CMV enhancer: human cytomegalovirus immediate early enhancer
    366..569     +  promoter       CMV promoter: human cytomegalovirus (CMV) immediate early promoter
    614..1330    +  CDS            EGFP: EGFP is a basic (constitutively fluorescent) green fluorescent protein published in 1996, derived from Aequorea victoria. It is reported to be a rapidly-maturing weak dimer with moderate acid sensitivity.
   1331..1354    +  misc_feature   MCS (fragment): multiple cloning site
   1355..2413    +  CDS            Rock1 (fragment): ROCK1_MOUSE - Experimental evidence at protein level: Swiss-Prot protein existence level 1. Protein kinase which is a key regulator of the actin cytoskeleton and cell polarity (PubMed:19036714, PubMed:19181962). Involved in regulation of smooth muscle contraction, actin cytoskeleton organization, stress fiber and focal adhesion formation, neurite retraction, cell adhesion and motility via phosphorylation of DAPK3, GFAP, LIMK1, LIMK2, MYL9/MLC2, TPPP, PFN1 and PPP1R12A (PubMed:19036714, PubMed:19181962). Phosphorylates FHOD1 and acts synergistically with it to promote SRC-dependent non-apoptoti
   2417..2442    +  misc_feature   MCS (fragment): multiple cloning site
   2454..2538    +  CDS            large T antigen (fragment): large T antigen from SV40 (simian virus 40)
   2561..2682    +  polyA_signal   SV40 poly(A) signal: SV40 polyadenylation signal
   2716..3144    -  rep_origin     f1 ori (sequence partly withheld): f1 bacteriophage origin of replication; arrow indicates direction of (+) strand synthesis
   3171..3275    +  promoter       AmpR promoter: bla
   3277..3634    +  promoter       SV40 promoter: SV40 enhancer and early promoter
   3669..4463    +  CDS            NeoR/KanR: aminoglycoside phosphotransferase from Tn5; aph(3')-II (or nptII); confers resistance to neomycin, kanamycin, and G418 (Geneticin®)
   4484..4636    +  CDS            ble (fragment): BLE_KLEPN - Experimental evidence at protein level: Swiss-Prot protein existence level 1. Binding protein with a strong affinity to the bleomycin family of antibiotics. Binds to CL990; an antimitotic-antibiotic compound. From Klebsiella pneumoniae.
   4695..4742    +  polyA_signal   HSV TK poly(A) signal: herpes simplex virus thymidine kinase polyadenylation signal (Cole and Stacy, 1985)
   4833..4849    -  polyA_signal   bGH poly(A) signal (fragment): bovine growth hormone polyadenylation signal
   5071..5659    +  rep_origin     ori: high-copy-number ColE1/pMB1/pBR322/pUC origin of replication
>Addgene plasmid #101293 | GFP-mROCK1-delta5 | addgene full sequence | sequence record 195043 | Addgene NGS Result
TTAGTTATTAATAGTAATCAATTACGGGGTCATTAGTTCATAGCCCATATATGGAGTTCCGCGTTACATA
ACTTACGGTAAATGGCCCGCCTGGCTGACCGCCCAACGACCCCCGCCCATTGACGTCAATAATGACGTAT
GTTCCCATAGTAACGCCAATAGGGACTTTCCATTGACGTCAATGGGTGGAGTATTTACGGTAAACTGCCC
ACTTGGCAGTACATCAAGTGTATCATATGCCAAGTACGCCCCCTATTGACGTCAATGACGGTAAATGGCC
CGCCTGGCATTATGCCCAGTACATGACCTTATGGGACTTTCCTACTTGGCAGTACATCTACGTATTAGTC
ATCGCTATTACCATGGTGATGCGGTTTTGGCAGTACATCAATGGGCGTGGATAGCGGTTTGACTCACGGG
GATTTCCAAGTCTCCACCCCATTGACGTCAATGGGAGTTTGTTTTGGCACCAAAATCAACGGGACTTTCC
AAAATGTCGTAACAACTCCGCCCCATTGACGCAAATGGGCGGTAGGCGTGTACGGTGGGAGGTCTATATA
AGCAGAGCTGGTTTAGTGAACCGTCAGATCCGCTAGCGCTACCGGTCGCCACCATGGTGAGCAAGGGCGA
GGAGCTGTTCACCGGGGTGGTGCCCATCCTGGTCGAGCTGGACGGCGACGTAAACGGCCACAAGTTCAGC
GTGTCCGGCGAGGGCGAGGGCGATGCCACCTACGGCAAGCTGACCCTGAAGTTCATCTGCACCACCGGCA
AGCTGCCCGTGCCCTGGCCCACCCTCGTGACCACCCTGACCTACGGCGTGCAGTGCTTCAGCCGCTACCC
CGACCACATGAAGCAGCACGACTTCTTCAAGTCCGCCATGCCCGAAGGCTACGTCCAGGAGCGCACCATC
TTCTTCAAGGACGACGGCAACTACAAGACCCGCGCCGAGGTGAAGTTCGAGGGCGACACCCTGGTGAACC
GCATCGAGCTGAAGGGCATCGACTTCAAGGAGGACGGCAACATCCTGGGGCACAAGCTGGAGTACAACTA
CAACAGCCACAACGTCTATATCATGGCCGACAAGCAGAAGAACGGCATCAAGGTGAACTTCAAGATCCGC
CACAACATCGAGGACGGCAGCGTGCAGCTCGCCGACCACTACCAGCAGAACACCCCCATCGGCGACGGCC
CCGTGCTGCTGCCCGACAACCACTACCTGAGCACCCAGTCCGCCCTGAGCAAAGACCCCAACGAGAAGCG
CGATCACATGGTCCTGCTGGAGTTCGTGACCGCCGCCGGGATCACTCTCGGCATGGACGAGCTGTACAAG
TCCGGACTCAGATCTCGAGCTCAAAAAGGAGATGAAGAAACATTTCCTATTCCAAAAGCTTTTGTTGGCA
ATCAGCTACCTTTTGTAGGATTTACATATTATAGCAATCGTAGATACTTACCTTCAGCAAATGCCAGTGA
GAACAGATCTAGCTCCAATGTGGATAAAAGCTTGCAGGAAAGTTTACAGAAAACAATCTACAAGCTTGAA
GAGCAACTGCATAATGAAATGCAATTAAAAGATGAAATGGAGCAGAAATGCAGAACTTCAAACTTAAAAC
TAGACAAGATAATGAAAGAATTGGATGAAGAGGGGAATCAAAGAAGAAATCTAGAATCTGCAGTGTCTCA
AATTGAGAAAGAAAAGATGTTGCTACAACATAGAATTAATGAGTACCAAAGAAAAGTGGAACAGGAAAAT
GAGAAGAGAAGAAATATAGAAAATGAAGTTTCTACACTAAAGGACCAGTTAGAAGACTTACGGAAAGCAA
GTCAGACCTCACAGCTTGCTAATGAGAAGCTGACACAGTTACAGAAGCAGTTAGAAGAAGCGAATGACTT
ACTTAGGACAGAATCAGACACAGCTGTAAGATTAAGGAAGAGTCACACAGAGATGAGCAAGTCAATTAGT
CAGCTAGAGTCCCTGAACAGAGAATTACAGGAAAGAAACAGAATTTTAGAGAATTCCAAGTCACAAGCAG
ACAAGGATTACTACCAGCTGCAAGCTGTATTGGAAGCTGAGCGAAGAGACAGAGGGCATGATTCTGAGAT
GATTGGAGACCTTCAAGCACGAATTACATCTTTACAAGAAGAAGTGAAACATCTCAAACATAATCTTGAA
AGAGTGGAAGGAGAAAGAAAAGAGGCTCAAGACATGCTTAATCATTCAGAAAAGGAAAAGAATAATTTGG
AGATAGATTTGAATTACAAGCTCAAGTCTATACAACAGCGGTTAGAACAAGAAGTAAATGAACATAAAGT
CACCAAAGCACGCCTAACTGACAAGCACCAATCTATCGAAGAGGCAAAGTCTGTTGCCATGTGTGAAATG
GAAAAAAAGCTGAAGGAAGAGAGAGAAGCTCGATAAGGTACCGCGGGCCCGGGATCCACCGGATCTAGAT
AACTGATCATAATCAGCCATACCACATTTGTAGAGGTTTTACTTGCTTTAAAAAACCTCCCACACCTCCC
CCTGAACCTGAAACATAAAATGAATGCAATTGTTGTTGTTAACTTGTTTATTGCAGCTTATAATGGTTAC
AAATAAAGCAATAGCATCACAAATTTCACAAATAAAGCATTTTTTTCACTGCATTCTAGTTGTGGTTTGT
CCAAACTCATCAATGTATCTTAACGCGTAAATTGTAAGCGTTAATATTTTGTTAAAATTCGCGTTAAATT
TTTGTTAAATCAGCTCATTTTTTAACCAATAGGCCGAAATCGGCAAAATCCCTTATAAATCAAAAGAATA
GACCGAGATAGGGT
[37 nt withheld, positions 2815-2851]
AAAGAACGTGGACTCCAACGTCAAAGG
[49 nt withheld, positions 2879-2927]
T
[91 nt withheld, positions 2929-3019]
G
[124 nt withheld, positions 3021-3144]
CAGGTGGCACTTTTCGGGGAAATGTGCGCGGAACCCCTATTTGTTTATTTTTCTAAATACATTCAAATAT
GTATCCGCTCATGAGACAATAACCCTGATAAATGCTTCAATAATATTGAAAAAGGAAGAGTCCTGAGGCG
GAAAGAACCAGCTGTGGAATGTGTGTCAGTTAGGGTGTGGAAAGTCCCCAGGCTCCCCAGCAGGCAGAAG
TATGCAAAGCATGCATCTCAATTAGTCAGCAACCAGGTGTGGAAAGTCCCCAGGCTCCCCAGCAGGCAGA
AGTATGCAAAGCATGCATCTCAATTAGTCAGCAACCATAGTCCCGCCCCTAACTCCGCCCATCCCGCCCC
TAACTCCGCCCAGTTCCGCCCATTCTCCGCCCCATGGCTGACTAATTTTTTTTATTTATGCAGAGGCCGA
GGCCGCCTCGGCCTCTGAGCTATTCCAGAAGTAGTGAGGAGGCTTTTTTGGAGGCCTAGGCTTTTGCAAA
GATCGATCAAGAGACAGGATGAGGATCGTTTCGCATGATTGAACAAGATGGATTGCACGCAGGTTCTCCG
GCCGCTTGGGTGGAGAGGCTATTCGGCTATGACTGGGCACAACAGACAATCGGCTGCTCTGATGCCGCCG
TGTTCCGGCTGTCAGCGCAGGGGCGCCCGGTTCTTTTTGTCAAGACCGACCTGTCCGGTGCCCTGAATGA
ACTGCAAGACGAGGCAGCGCGGCTATCGTGGCTGGCCACGACGGGCGTTCCTTGCGCAGCTGTGCTCGAC
GTTGTCACTGAAGCGGGAAGGGACTGGCTGCTATTGGGCGAAGTGCCGGGGCAGGATCTCCTGTCATCTC
ACCTTGCTCCTGCCGAGAAAGTATCCATCATGGCTGATGCAATGCGGCGGCTGCATACGCTTGATCCGGC
TACCTGCCCATTCGACCACCAAGCGAAACATCGCATCGAGCGAGCACGTACTCGGATGGAAGCCGGTCTT
GTCGATCAGGATGATCTGGACGAAGAGCATCAGGGGCTCGCGCCAGCCGAACTGTTCGCCAGGCTCAAGG
CGAGCATGCCCGACGGCGAGGATCTCGTCGTGACCCATGGCGATGCCTGCTTGCCGAATATCATGGTGGA
AAATGGCCGCTTTTCTGGATTCATCGACTGTGGCCGGCTGGGTGTGGCGGACCGCTATCAGGACATAGCG
TTGGCTACCCGTGATATTGCTGAAGAGCTTGGCGGCGAATGGGCTGACCGCTTCCTCGTGCTTTACGGTA
TCGCCGCTCCCGATTCGCAGCGCATCGCCTTCTATCGCCTTCTTGACGAGTTCTTCTGAGCGGGACTCTG
GGGTTCGAAATGACCGACCAAGCGACGCCCAACCTGCCATCACGAGATTTCGATTCCACCGCCGCCTTCT
ATGAAAGGTTGGGCTTCGGAATCGTTTTCCGGGACGCCGGCTGGATGATCCTCCAGCGCGGGGATCTCAT
GCTGGAGTTCTTCGCCCACCCTAGGGGGAGGCTAACTGAAACACGGAAGGAGACAATACCGGAAGGAACC
CGCGCTATGACGGCAATAAAAAGACAGAATAAAACGCACGGTGTTGGGTCGTTTGTTCATAAACGCGGGG
TTCGGTCCCAGGGCTGGCACTCTGTCGATACCCCACCGAGACCCCATTGGGGCCAATACGCCCGCGTTTC
TTCCTTTTCCCCACCCCACCCCCCAAGTTCGGGTGAAGGCCCAGGGCTCGCAGCCAACGTCGGGGCGGCA
GGCCCTGCCATAGCCTCAGGTTACTCATATATACTTTAGATTGATTTAAAACTTCATTTTTAATTTAAAA
GGATCTAGGTGAAGATCCTTTTTGATAATCTCATGACCAAAATCCCTTAACGTGAGTTTTCGTTCCACTG
AGCGTCAGACCCCGTAGAAAAGATCAAAGGATCTTCTTGAGATCCTTTTTTTCTGCGCGTAATCTGCTGC
TTGCAAACAAAAAAACCACCGCTACCAGCGGTGGTTTGTTTGCCGGATCAAGAGCTACCAACTCTTTTTC
CGAAGGTAACTGGCTTCAGCAGAGCGCAGATACCAAATACTGTTCTTCTAGTGTAGCCGTAGTTAGGCCA
CCACTTCAAGAACTCTGTAGCACCGCCTACATACCTCGCTCTGCTAATCCTGTTACCAGTGGCTGCTGCC
AGTGGCGATAAGTCGTGTCTTACCGGGTTGGACTCAAGACGATAGTTACCGGATAAGGCGCAGCGGTCGG
GCTGAACGGGGGGTTCGTGCACACAGCCCAGCTTGGAGCGAACGACCTACACCGAACTGAGATACCTACA
GCGTGAGCTATGAGAAAGCGCCACGCTTCCCGAAGGGAGAAAGGCGGACAGGTATCCGGTAAGCGGCAGG
GTCGGAACAGGAGAGCGCACGAGGGAGCTTCCAGGGGGAAACGCCTGGTATCTTTATAGTCCTGTCGGGT
TTCGCCACCTCTGACTTGAGCGTCGATTTTTGTGATGCTCGTCAGGGGGGCGGAGCCTATGGAAAAACGC
CAGCAACGCGGCCTTTTTACGGTTCCTGGCCTTTTGCTGGCCTTTTGCTCACATGTTCTTTCCTGCGTTA
TCCCCTGATTCTGTGGATAACCGTATTACCGCCATGCA
